>Addgene plasmid #77892 | TESK1 gRNA (BRDN0001145109) | addgene full sequence | sequence record 188600 | Addgene Assembled Sequence
CCCGGGTGCAAAGATGGATAAAGTTTTAAACAGAGAGGAATCTTTGCAGCTAATGGACCTTCTAGGTCTT
GAAAGGAGTGGGAATTGGCTCCGGTGCCCGTCAGTGGGCAGAGCGCACATCGCCCACAGTCCCCGAGAAG
TTGGGGGGAGGGGTCGGCAATTGATCCGGTGCCTAGAGAAGGTGGCGCGGGGTAAACTGGGAAAGTGATG
TCGTGTACTGGCTCCGCCTTTTTCCCGAGGGTGGGGGAGAACCGTATATAAGTGCAGTAGTCGCCGTGAA
CGTTCTTTTTCGCAACGGGTTTGCCGCCAGAACACAGGTAAGTGCCGTGTGTGGTTCCCGCGGGCCTGGC
CTCTTTACGGGTTATGGCCCTTGCGTGCCTTGAATTACTTCCACCTGGCTGCAGTACGTGATTCTTGATC
CCGAGCTTCGGGTTGGAAGTGGGTGGGAGAGTTCGAGGCCTTGCGCTTAAGGAGCCCCTTCGCCTCGTGC
TTGAGTTGAGGCCTGGCCTGGGCGCTGGGGCCGCCGCGTGCGAATCTGGTGGCACCTTCGCGCCTGTCTC
GCTGCTTTCGATAAGTCTCTAGCCATTTAAAATTTTTGATGACCTGCTGCGACGCTTTTTTTCTGGCAAG
ATAGTCTTGTAAATGCGGGCCAAGATCTGCACACTGGTATTTCGGTTTTTGGGGCCGCGGGCGGCGACGG
GGCCCGTGCGTCCCAGCGCACATGTTCGGCGAGGCGGGGCCTGCGAGCGCGGCCACCGAGAATCGGACGG
GGGTAGTCTCAAGCTGGCCGGCCTGCTCTGGTGCCTGGCCTCGCGCCGCCGTGTATCGCCCCGCCCTGGG
CGGCAAGGCTGGCCCGGTCGGCACCAGTTGCGTGAGCGGAAAGATGGCCGCTTCCCGGCCCTGCTGCAGG
GAGCTCAAAATGGAGGACGCGGCGCTCGGGAGAGCGGGCGGGTGAGTCACCCACACAAAGGAAAAGGGCC
TTTCCGTCCTCAGCCGTCGCTTCATGTGACTCCACGGAGTACCGGGCGCCGTCCAGGCACCTCGATTAGT
TCTCGAGCTTTTGGAGTACGTCGTCTTTAGGTTGGGGGGAGGGGTTTTATGCGATGGAGTTTCCCCACAC
TGAGTGGGTGGAGACTGAAGTTAGGCCAGCTTGGCACTTGATGTAATTCTCCTTGGAATTTGCCCTTTTT
GAGTTTGGATCTTGGTTCATTCTCAAGCCTCAGACAGTGGTTCAAAGTTTTTTTCTTCCATTTCAGGTGT
CGTGACGTACGGCCACCATGACCGAGTACAAGCCCACGGTGCGCCTCGCCACCCGCGACGACGTCCCCAG
GGCCGTACGCACCCTCGCCGCCGCGTTCGCCGACTACCCCGCCACGCGCCACACCGTCGATCCGGACCGC
CACATCGAGCGGGTCACCGAGCTGCAAGAACTCTTCCTCACGCGCGTCGGGCTCGACATCGGCAAGGTGT
GGGTCGCGGACGACGGCGCCGCCGTGGCGGTCTGGACCACGCCGGAGAGCGTCGAAGCGGGGGCGGTGTT
CGCCGAGATCGGCCCGCGCATGGCCGAGTTGAGCGGTTCCCGGCTGGCCGCGCAGCAACAGATGGAAGGC
CTCCTGGCGCCGCACCGGCCCAAGGAGCCCGCGTGGTTCCTGGCCACCGTCGGAGTCTCGCCCGACCACC
AGGGCAAGGGTCTGGGCAGCGCCGTCGTGCTCCCCGGAGTGGAGGCGGCCGAGCGCGCCGGGGTGCCCGC
CTTCCTGGAGACCTCCGCGCCCCGCAACCTCCCCTTCTACGAGCGGCTCGGCTTCACCGTCACCGCCGAC
GTCGAGGTGCCCGAAGGACCGCGCACCTGGTGCATGACCCGCAAGCCCGGTGCCTGAACGCGTTAAGTCG
ACAATCAACCTCTGGATTACAAAATTTGTGAAAGATTGACTGGTATTCTTAACTATGTTGCTCCTTTTAC
GCTATGTGGATACGCTGCTTTAATGCCTTTGTATCATGCTATTGCTTCCCGTATGGCTTTCATTTTCTCC
TCCTTGTATAAATCCTGGTTGCTGTCTCTTTATGAGGAGTTGTGGCCCGTTGTCAGGCAACGTGGCGTGG
TGTGCACTGTGTTTGCTGACGCAACCCCCACTGGTTGGGGCATTGCCACCACCTGTCAGCTCCTTTCCGG
GACTTTCGCTTTCCCCCTCCCTATTGCCACGGCGGAACTCATCGCCGCCTGCCTTGCCCGCTGCTGGACA
GGGGCTCGGCTGTTGGGCACTGACAATTCCGTGGTGTTGTCGGGGAAATCATCGTCCTTTCCTTGGCTGC
TCGCCTGTGTTGCCACCTGGATTCTGCGCGGGACGTCCTTCTGCTACGTCCCTTCGGCCCTCAATCCAGC
GGACCTTCCTTCCCGCGGCCTGCTGCCGGCTCTGCGGCCTCTTCCGCGTCTTCGCCTTCGCCCTCAGACG
AGTCGGATCTCCCTTTGGGCCGCCTCCCCGCGTCGACTTTAAGACCAATGACTTACAAGGCAGCTGTAGA
TCTTAGCCACTTTTTAAAAGAAAAGGGGGGACTGGAAGGGCTAATTCACTCCCAACGAAGACAAGATCTG
CTTTTTGCTTGTACTGGGTCTCTCTGGTTAGACCAGATCTGAGCCTGGGAGCTCTCTGGCTAACTAGGGA
ACCCACTGCTTAAGCCTCAATAAAGCTTGCCTTGAGTGCTTCAAGTAGTGTGTGCCCGTCTGTTGTGTGA
CTCTGGTAACTAGAGATCCCTCAGACCCTTTTAGTCAGTGTGGAAAATCTCTAGCAGTACGTATAGTAGT
TCATGTCATCTTATTATTCAGTATTTATAACTTGCAAAGAAATGAATATCAGAGAGTGAGAGGAACTTGT
TTATTGCAGCTTATAATGGTTACAAATAAAGCAATAGCATCACAAATTTCACAAATAAAGCATTTTTTTC
ACTGCATTCTAGTTGTGGTTTGTCCAAACTCATCAATGTATCTTATCATGTCTGGCTCTAGCTATCCCGC
CCCTAACTCCGCCCATCCCGCCCCTAACTCCGCCCAGTTCCGCCCATTCTCCGCCCCATGGCTGACTAAT
TTTTTTTATTTATGCAGAGGCCGAGGCCGCCTCGGCCTCTGAGCTATTCCAGAAGTAGTGAGGAGGCTTT
TTTGGAGGCCTAGGGACGTACCCAATTCGCCCTATAGTGAGTCGTATTACGCGCGCTCACTGGCCGTCGT
TTTACAACGTCGTGACTGGGAAAACCCTGGCGTTACCCAACTTAATCGCCTTGCAGCACATCCCCCTTTC
GCCAGCTGGCGTAATAGCGAAGAGGCCCGCACCGATCGCCCTTCCCAACAGTTGCGCAGCCTGAATGGCG
AATGGG
[124 nt withheld, positions 3367-3490]
C
[91 nt withheld, positions 3492-3582]
A
[49 nt withheld, positions 3584-3632]
CCTTTGACGTTGGAGTCCACGTTCTTT
[37 nt withheld, positions 3660-3696]
ACCCTATCTCGGTCTATTCTTTTGATTTATAAGGGATTTTGCCGATTTCGGCCTATTGGTTAAAAAATGA
GCTGATTTAACAAAAATTTAACGCGAATTTTAACAAAATATTAACGCTTACAATTTAGGTGGCACTTTTC
GGGGAAATGTGCGCGGAACCCCTATTTGTTTATTTTTCTAAATACATTCAAATATGTATCCGCTCATGAG
ACAATAACCCTGATAAATGCTTCAATAATATTGAAAAAGGAAGAGTATGAGTATTCAACATTTCCGTGTC
GCCCTTATTCCCTTTTTTGCGGCATTTTGCCTTCCTGTTTTTGCTCACCCAGAAACGCTGGTGAAAGTAA
AAGATGCTGAAGATCAGTTGGGTGCACGAGTGGGTTACATCGAACTGGATCTCAACAGCGGTAAGATCCT
TGAGAGTTTTCGCCCCGAAGAACGTTTTCCAATGATGAGCACTTTTAAAGTTCTGCTATGTGGCGCGGTA
TTATCCCGTATTGACGCCGGGCAAGAGCAACTCGGTCGCCGCATACACTATTCTCAGAATGACTTGGTTG
AGTACTCACCAGTCACAGAAAAGCATCTTACGGATGGCATGACAGTAAGAGAATTATGCAGTGCTGCCAT
AACCATGAGTGATAACACTGCGGCCAACTTACTTCTGACAACGATCGGAGGACCGAAGGAGCTAACCGCT
TTTTTGCACAACATGGGGGATCATGTAACTCGCCTTGATCGTTGGGAACCGGAGCTGAATGAAGCCATAC
CAAACGACGAGCGTGACACCACGATGCCTGTAGCAATGGCAACAACGTTGCGCAAACTATTAACTGGCGA
ACTACTTACTCTAGCTTCCCGGCAACAATTAATAGACTGGATGGAGGCGGATAAAGTTGCAGGACCACTT
CTGCGCTCGGCCCTTCCGGCTGGCTGGTTTATTGCTGATAAATCTGGAGCCGGTGAGCGTGGGTCTCGCG
GTATCATTGCAGCACTGGGGCCAGATGGTAAGCCCTCCCGTATCGTAGTTATCTACACGACGGGGAGTCA
GGCAACTATGGATGAACGAAATAGACAGATCGCTGAGATAGGTGCCTCACTGATTAAGCATTGGTAACTG
TCAGACCAAGTTTACTCATATATACTTTAGATTGATTTAAAACTTCATTTTTAATTTAAAAGGATCTAGG
TGAAGATCCTTTTTGATAATCTCATGACCAAAATCCCTTAACGTGAGTTTTCGTTCCACTGAGCGTCAGA
CCCCGTAGAAAAGATCAAAGGATCTTCTTGAGATCCTTTTTTTCTGCGCGTAATCTGCTGCTTGCAAACA
AAAAAACCACCGCTACCAGCGGTGGTTTGTTTGCCGGATCAAGAGCTACCAACTCTTTTTCCGAAGGTAA
CTGGCTTCAGCAGAGCGCAGATACCAAATACTGTTCTTCTAGTGTAGCCGTAGTTAGGCCACCACTTCAA
GAACTCTGTAGCACCGCCTACATACCTCGCTCTGCTAATCCTGTTACCAGTGGCTGCTGCCAGTGGCGAT
AAGTCGTGTCTTACCGGGTTGGACTCAAGACGATAGTTACCGGATAAGGCGCAGCGGTCGGGCTGAACGG
GGGGTTCGTGCACACAGCCCAGCTTGGAGCGAACGACCTACACCGAACTGAGATACCTACAGCGTGAGCT
ATGAGAAAGCGCCACGCTTCCCGAAGGGAGAAAGGCGGACAGGTATCCGGTAAGCGGCAGGGTCGGAACA
GGAGAGCGCACGAGGGAGCTTCCAGGGGGAAACGCCTGGTATCTTTATAGTCCTGTCGGGTTTCGCCACC
TCTGACTTGAGCGTCGATTTTTGTGATGCTCGTCAGGGGGGCGGAGCCTATGGAAAAACGCCAGCAACGC
GGCCTTTTTACGGTTCCTGGCCTTTTGCTGGCCTTTTGCTCACATGTTCTTTCCTGCGTTATCCCCTGAT
TCTGTGGATAACCGTATTACCGCCTTTGAGTGAGCTGATACCGCTCGCCGCAGCCGAACGACCGAGCGCA
GCGAGTCAGTGAGCGAGGAAGCGGAAGAGCGCCCAATACGCAAACCGCCTCTCCCCGCGCGTTGGCCGAT
TCATTAATGCAGCTGGCACGACAGGTTTCCCGACTGGAAAGCGGGCAGTGAGCGCAACGCAATTAATGTG
AGTTAGCTCACTCATTAGGCACCCCAGGCTTTACACTTTATGCTTCCGGCTCGTATGTTGTGTGGAATTG
TGAGCGGATAACAATTTCACACAGGAAACAGCTATGACCATGATTACGCCAAGCGCGCAATTAACCCTCA
CTAAAGGGAACAAAAGCTGGAGCTGCAAGCTTAATGTAGTCTTATGCAATACTCTTGTAGTCTTGCAACA
TGGTAACGATGAGTTAGCAACATGCCTTACAAGGAGAGAAAAAGCACCGTGCATGCCGATTGGTGGAAGT
AAGGTGGTACGATCGTGCCTTATTAGGAAGGCAACAGACGGGTCTGACATGGATTGGACGAACCACTGAA
TTGCCGCATTGCAGAGATATTGTATTTAAGTGCCTAGCTCGATACATAAACGGGTCTCTCTGGTTAGACC
AGATCTGAGCCTGGGAGCTCTCTGGCTAACTAGGGAACCCACTGCTTAAGCCTCAATAAAGCTTGCCTTG
AGTGCTTCAAGTAGTGTGTGCCCGTCTGTTGTGTGACTCTGGTAACTAGAGATCCCTCAGACCCTTTTAG
TCAGTGTGGAAAATCTCTAGCAGTGGCGCCCGAACAGGGACTTGAAAGCGAAAGGGAAACCAGAGGAGCT
CTCTCGACGCAGGACTCGGCTTGCTGAAGCGCGCACGGCAAGAGGCGAGGGGCGGCGACTGGTGAGTACG
CCAAAAATTTTGACTAGCGGAGGCTAGAAGGAGAGAGATGGGTGCGAGAGCGTCAGTATTAAGCGGGGGA
GAATTAGATCGCGATGGGAAAAAATTCGGTTAAGGCCAGGGGGAAAGAAAAAATATAAATTAAAACATAT
AGTATGGGCAAGCAGGGAGCTAGAACGATTCGCAGTTAATCCTGGCCTGTTAGAAACATCAGAAGGCTGT
AGACAAATACTGGGACAGCTACAACCATCCCTTCAGACAGGATCAGAAGAACTTAGATCATTATATAATA
CAGTAGCAACCCTCTATTGTGTGCATCAAAGGATAGAGATAAAAGACACCAAGGAAGCTTTAGACAAGAT
AGAGGAAGAGCAAAACAAAAGTAAGACCACCGCACAGCAAGCGGCCGCTGATCTTCAGACCTGGAGGAGG
AGATATGAGGGACAATTGGAGAAGTGAATTATATAAATATAAAGTAGTAAAAATTGAACCATTAGGAGTA
GCACCCACCAAGGCAAAGAGAAGAGTGGTGCAGAGAGAAAAAAGAGCAGTGGGAATAGGAGCTTTGTTCC
TTGGGTTCTTGGGAGCAGCAGGAAGCACTATGGGCGCAGCGTCAATGACGCTGACGGTACAGGCCAGACA
ATTATTGTCTGGTATAGTGCAGCAGCAGAACAATTTGCTGAGGGCTATTGAGGCGCAACAGCATCTGTTG
CAACTCACAGTCTGGGGCATCAAGCAGCTCCAGGCAAGAATCCTGGCTGTGGAAAGATACCTAAAGGATC
AACAGCTCCTGGGGATTTGGGGTTGCTCTGGAAAACTCATTTGCACCACTGCTGTGCCTTGGAATGCTAG
TTGGAGTAATAAATCTCTGGAACAGATTTGGAATCACACGACCTGGATGGAGTGGGACAGAGAAATTAAC
AATTACACAAGCTTAATACACTCCTTAATTGAAGAATCGCAAAACCAGCAAGAAAAGAATGAACAAGAAT
TATTGGAATTAGATAAATGGGCAAGTTTGTGGAATTGGTTTAACATAACAAATTGGCTGTGGTATATAAA
ATTATTCATAATGATAGTAGGAGGCTTGGTAGGTTTAAGAATAGTTTTTGCTGTACTTTCTATAGTGAAT
AGAGTTAGGCAGGGATATTCACCATTATCGTTTCAGACCCACCTCCCAACCCCGAGGGGACCCAGAGAGG
GCCTATTTCCCATGATTCCTTCATATTTGCATATACGATACAAGGCTGTTAGAGAGATAATTAGAATTAA
TTTGACTGTAAACACAAAGATATTAGTACAAAATACGTGACGTAGAAAGTAATAATTTCTTGGGTAGTTT
GCAGTTTTAAAATTATGTTTTAAAATGGACTATCATATGCTTACCGTAACTTGAAAGTATTTCGATTTCT
TGGCTTTATATATCTTGTGGAAAGGACGAAACACCGGAAACATTCACCTCAGTGCGGTTTTAGAGCTAGA
AATAGCAAGTTAAAATAAGGCTAGTCCGTTATCAACTTGAAAAAGTGGCACCGAGTCGGTGCTTTTTTAA
GCTTGGCGTAACTAGATCTTGAGACAAATGGCAGTATTCATCCACAATTTTAAAAGAAAAGGGGGGATTG
GGGGGTACAGTGCAGGGGAAAGAATAGTAGACATAATAGCAACAGACATACAAACTAAAGAATTACAAAA
ACAAATTACAAAAATTCAAAATTTTCGGGTTTATTACAGGGACAGCAGAGATCCACTTTGGCGCCGGCTC
GAGGGGG
Features (pLannotate 1.2.2; 29 found; start..end, strand, type, name):
     14..80      +  CDS            small t antigen (fragment): SV40 (simian virus 40) small t antigen
    106..317     +  promoter       EF-1α core promoter: core promoter for human elongation factor EF-1α
    318..1256    +  intron         EF-1α intron A: intron upstream of the start codon of human EF-1α
   1278..1877    +  CDS            PuroR (fragment): puromycin N-acetyltransferase; pac from Streptomyces; confers resistance to puromycin
   1893..2481    +  misc_feature   WPRE: woodchuck hepatitis virus posttranscriptional regulatory element
   2532..2551    +  misc_feature   cPPT/CTS (fragment): central polypurine tract and central termination sequence of HIV-1
   2553..2786    +  LTR            3' LTR (ΔU3): self-inactivating 3' long terminal repeat (LTR) from HIV-1
   2864..2985    +  polyA_signal   SV40 poly(A) signal: SV40 polyadenylation signal
   3025..3160    +  rep_origin     SV40 ori: SV40 origin of replication
   3181..3199    -  promoter       T7 promoter: promoter for bacteriophage T7 RNA polymerase
   3207..3362    +  CDS            lacZα (fragment): LacZα fragment of β-galactosidase; lacZ fragment
   3367..3795    +  rep_origin     f1 ori (sequence partly withheld): f1 bacteriophage origin of replication; arrow indicates direction of (+) strand synthesis
   3848..3952    +  promoter       AmpR promoter: bla
   3953..4813    +  CDS            AmpR: β-lactamase; bla; confers resistance to ampicillin, carbenicillin, and related antibiotics
   4984..5572    +  rep_origin     ori: high-copy-number ColE1/pMB1/pBR322/pUC origin of replication
   5755..5847    +  CDS            lacI (fragment): lac repressor; lacI; The lac repressor binds to the lac operator to inhibit transcription in E. coli. This inhibition can be relieved by adding lactose or isopropyl-β-D-thiogalactopyranoside (IPTG).
   5860..5881    +  protein_bind   CAP binding site: CAP binding activates transcription in the presence of cAMP. E. coli catabolite activator protein
   5896..5926    +  promoter       lac promoter: promoter for the E. coli lac operon
   5934..5950    +  protein_bind   lac operator: The lac repressor binds to the lac operator to inhibit transcription in E. coli. This inhibition can be relieved by adding lactose or isopropyl-β-D-thiogalactopyranoside (IPTG). lac repressor encoded by lacI
   5995..6013    +  promoter       T3 promoter: promoter for bacteriophage T3 RNA polymerase
   6041..6267    +  promoter       RSV promoter: Rous sarcoma virus enhancer/promoter
   6268..6448    +  LTR            5' LTR (truncated): truncated 5' long terminal repeat (LTR) from HIV-1
   6495..6620    +  misc_feature   HIV-1 Ψ: packaging signal of human immunodeficiency virus type 1
   6604..6967    +  CDS            HIV-1 gag (fragment): gag protein from human immunodeficiency virus 1; gag
   7113..7346    +  misc_feature   RRE: The Rev response element (RRE) of HIV-1 allows for Rev-dependent mRNA export from the nucleus to the cytoplasm.
   7723..7749    +  CDS            Rev (fragment): human immunodeficiency virus 1 (HIV-1) Rev protein; rev; enhances nuclear export of unspliced and incompletely spliced viral mRNAs
   7753..7993    +  promoter       U6 promoter: RNA polymerase III promoter for human U6 snRNA
   8023..8098    +  misc_RNA       gRNA scaffold: guide RNA scaffold for the Streptococcus pyogenes CRISPR/Cas9 system
   8154..8271    +  misc_feature   cPPT/CTS: central polypurine tract and central termination sequence of HIV-1
