[The description below was written by a language model from this plasmid's Addgene catalogue record and pLannotate feature annotations shown in this document.]
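Description:
TESK1 gRNA (BRDN0001145109) is a third-generation lentiviral CRISPR guide plasmid built on the lentiGuide-Puro backbone, carrying a single guide RNA designed against human TESK1 (designed against the NM_006285.2 reference transcript). It is one clone from a human kinome gRNA collection. In bacteria it is maintained through a high-copy ColE1/pUC-type origin and selected with ampicillin via the β-lactamase gene. The backbone also retains an f1 origin, an SV40 origin and poly(A) signal, and remnants of lac and T7/T3 promoter elements that are incidental to its function.

The lentiviral transfer cassette begins with an RSV promoter fused to a truncated HIV-1 5' LTR, which makes genomic RNA production Tat-independent. This is followed by the Ψ packaging signal with a partial gag sequence and the Rev response element for nuclear export of the unspliced genome. Within the proviral region, a human U6 RNA polymerase III promoter drives the TESK1-specific spacer joined to the Streptococcus pyogenes Cas9 gRNA scaffold. After a cPPT/CTS element, which aids nuclear import, an EF-1α core promoter with its intron A expresses puromycin N-acetyltransferase for selection of transduced mammalian cells. A WPRE enhances transcript expression, and the self-inactivating ΔU3 3' LTR closes the cassette.

The plasmid does not encode Cas9, so it is meant to be used with a separate Cas9 lentiviral vector or in cells that already express Cas9. In that setting the guide directs cleavage at TESK1, typically for gene knockout studies.
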