Addgene plasmid #77892: TESK1 gRNA (BRDN0001145109)
Purpose: 3rd generation lentiviral gRNA plasmid targeting human TESK1
Depositing lab: John Doench & David Root. Depositing organization: Broad Institute. Publication: Optimized sgRNA design to maximize activity and minimize off-target effects of CRISPR-Cas9. Doench JG, Fusi N, Sullender M, Hegde M, Vaimberg EW, Donovan KF, Smith I, Tothova Z, Wilen C, Orchard R, Virgin HW, Listgarten J, Root DE. Nat Biotechnol. 2016 Jan 18. doi: 10.1038/nbt.3437. PubMed 26780180.
Backbone
  Vector backbone: lentiGuide-Puro
  Backbone manufacturer: Zhang Lab (Addgene plasmid # 52963)
  Vector type: Mammalian Expression, Lentiviral, CRISPR
  Selectable markers: Puromycin
Growth in bacteria
  Bacterial resistance: Ampicillin, 100 μg/mL
  Growth temperature: 37°C
  Growth strain: DH5alpha
  Copy number: High Copy
Gene/Insert
  Gene/Insert name: TESK1 (alt names: TESK1; NM_006285.2)
  gRNA/shRNA sequence: GAAACATTCACCTCAGTGCG
  Species: H. sapiens (human)
  Entrez Gene: TESK1
  Promoter: hU6
  Cloning method: Unknown
  Sequencing primers: 5′ U6-F; 3′ pS2-R
Terms and licenses: Academic/Nonprofit Terms; Industry Terms: Not Available to Industry
Depositor comments: The gRNA was designed to target the following Genbank reference sequence(s): NM_006285.2. Note that this plasmid does NOT contain Cas9. It should be used in conjunction with lentiCas9-Blast (Addgene #52962) or otherwise with cell lines already expressing Cas9. Browse the full kinome gRNA library at http://www.addgene.org/pooled-library/broadgpp-human-kinome/ or visit http://www.broadinstitute.org/rnai/public/ for detailed protocols and information.
How to cite: TESK1 gRNA (BRDN0001145109) was a gift from John Doench & David Root (Addgene plasmid # 77892 ; http://n2t.net/addgene:77892 ; RRID:Addgene_77892)
