>Addgene plasmid #77892 | TESK1 gRNA (BRDN0001145109) | depositor partial sequence | sequence record 145352 | Target Sequence
GAAACATTCACCTCAGTGCG
