>Addgene plasmid #77892 | TESK1 gRNA (BRDN0001145109) | addgene partial sequence | sequence record 188599 | hU6-F
AGAAAGTAATAATTTCTTGGGTAGTTTGCAGTTTTAAAATTATGTTTTAAAATGGACTATCATATGCTTA
CCGTAACTTGAAAGTATTTCGATTTCTTGGCTTTATATATCTTGTGGAAAGGACGAAACACCGGAAACAT
TCACCTCAGTGCGGTTTTAGAGCTAGAAATAGCAAGTTAAAATAAGGCTAGTCCGTTATCAACTTGAAAA
AGTGGCACCGAGTCGGTGCTTTTTTAAGCTTGGCGTAACTAGATCTTGAGACAAATGGCAGTATTCATCC
ACAATTTTAAAAGAAAAGGGGGGATTGGGGGGTACAGTGCAGGGGAAAGAATAGTAGACATAATAGCAAC
AGACATACAAACTAAAGAATTACAAAAACAAATTACAAAAATTCAAAATTTTCGGGTTTATTACAGGGAC
AGCAGAGATCCACTTTGGCGCCGGCTCGAGGGGGCCCGGGTGCAAAGATGGATAAAGTTTTAAACAGAGA
GGAATCTTTGCAGCTAATGGACCTTCTAGGTCTTGAAAGGAGTGGGAATTGGCTCCGGTGCCCGTCAGTG
GGCAGAGCGC
